>Addgene plasmid #226486 | POC1545 | addgene full sequence | sequence record 463776 | Addgene NGS Result
CACTCTGTGGTGCAGTACCTCTCACGACTAGGTCTCATGAAAAAGACCCAAGGCAGGGATGGGAGCCCTT
CTTGCAGCAGGAGTGGATGCAGGACCTGCCTGGAAGCAAGAGAAGGACGAGGGACCCTGGCTGGGCCCGT
ATTTTTAGTAGAGACAGTTTCTCCGTATTGGTCAGGCTGGTCTCGAACTCCTGACCTCAGGTGATTGCCT
CACAGTTCAAGTCAGGCTTGGGGAAAGTAGTGAGACCCTGTCTCCAGCCAAAAAAAAAAAATTAAATTAA
AATATACTGTACTATAATAGTGTTAATTGTAAGCACAGTGTAGTGCAACCGATCTTTAGAATATTTCACC
TACTGGCCGGTGCTGGGTTTCAGCATCCTGCAATTTCAGAACTACTGTGAATACAAAAGAAAGAAAGGTC
CTGCCCAGGATGGGAGTCACTCTAATTGCCATTGAGAAAAATATGCCTAGGCCAGAAGATTGGTGATGGT
GGGAATAGCAGGGACATAGTTTAGACAAGGTCATTGAGCAAGACGTTTCTGAGAACTTGACCACTGGTTA
TCTGAGAAGAGACCTGAATCGTGTGAGGAGTGAGTCATGTGAATCCCTGGGGAGCAGGTACATGTGGGAG
TCAGAGCATGGGTAGGTGGGATGTTCAAAGTGAAGTTGACATCTACAATAAGTAGTAAGTGTAGACCTCA
GAAATTTAACAAGATTCTACTTTTTCCCCCAAAAAAATGTCCTCACAATTTCCTGCTGAAAGGAGAGGGT
TCATTCAGGGGACCACATGATGCCGTTCTTCTGCTGCAGTTCTAAATTAAGTTGTCCTTCCCTCTAACTA
CAGGTCTCACAAACCCTTGCAGCCAGCTTCAATGATTTTAGCTTGACTGTTTTTGACTTGGGTATTTTGC
CAAAATGGTATGTTTTTCTATAGAATTTGACGTTGTGGAGACCCTGCTTTTCTGCCAGGTCCCCAGAGGG
GATACAGTGCTTTGTACGGCAATGACATTCCCCTGAGCTATATCCCTGGTTACTACAGCATTTCCTGATC
TTGCCTAACAGGATTACTTCCCTGAACTGTAAAATTCCTGCAGCATTGTATACAGAGAAAGAATAGGAGA
CATGGCAATCATGGACAAGAAAGGAGGAAATCGTGTGAGACTGAGACCTAGTCGTGAGAGGTACTGCACC
ACGAAGTGTGCGGCCGCCTTCAGCGGCCGCACGAATAAATACCTGTGACGGAAGATCACTTCGCAGAATA
AATAAATCCTGGTGTCCCTGTTGATACCGGGAAGCCCTGGGCCAACTTTTGGCGAAAATGAGACGTTGAT
CGGCACGTAAGAGGTTCCAACTTTCACCATAATGAAATAAGATCACTACCGGGCGTATTTTTTGAGTTAT
CGAGATTTTCAGGAGCTAAGGAAGCTAAAATGGAGAAAAAAATCACTGGATATACCACCGTTGATATATC
CCAATGGCATCGTAAAGAACATTTTGAGGCATTTCAGTCAGTTGCTCAATGTACCTATAACCAGACCGTT
CAGCTGGATATTACGGCCTTTTTAAAGACCGTAAAGAAAAATAAGCACAAGTTTTATCCGGCCTTTATTC
ACATTCTTGCCCGCCTGATGAATGCTCATCCGGAGTTCCGTATGGCAATGAAAGACGGTGAGCTGGTGAT
ATGGGATAGTGTTCACCCTTGTTACACCGTTTTCCATGAGCAAACTGAAACGTTTTCATCGCTCTGGAGT
GAATACCACGACGATTTCCGGCAGTTTCTACACATATATTCGCAAGATGTGGCGTGTTACGGTGAAAACC
TGGCCTATTTCCCTAAAGGGTTTATTGAGAATATGTTTTTCGTCTCAGCCAATCCCTGGGTGAGTTTCAC
CAGTTTTGATTTAAACGTGGCCAATATGGACAACTTCTTCGCCCCCGTTTTCACCATGGGCAAATATTAT
ACGCAAGGCGACAAGGTGCTGATGCCGCTGGCGATTCAGGTTCATCATGCCGTTTGTGATGGCTTCCATG
TCGGCAGAATGCTTAATGAATTACAACAGTACTGCGATGAGTGGCAGGGCGGGGCGTAAGAGCCTGTTTA
ATAAGATGATCTTCTTGAGATCGTTTTGGTCTGCGCGTAATCTCTTGCTCTGAAAACGAAAAAACCGCCT
TGCAGGGCGGTTTTTCGAAGGTTCTCTGAGCTACCAACTCTTTGAACCGAGGTAACTGGCTTGGAGGAGC
GCAGTCACCAAAACTTGTCCTTTCAGTTTAGCCTTAACCGGCGCATGACTTCAAGACTAACTCCTCTAAA
TCAATTACCAGTGGCTGCTGCCAGTGGTGCTTTTGCATGTCTTTCCGGGTTGGACTCAAGACGATAGTTA
CCGGATAAGGCGCAGCGGTCGGACTGAACGGGGGGTTCGTGCATACAGTCCAGCTTGGAGCGAACTGCCT
ACCCGGAACTGAGTGTCAGGCGTGGAATGAGACAAACGCGGCCATAACAGCGGAATGACACCGGTAAACC
GAAAGGCAGGAACAGGAGAGCGCACGAGGGAGCCGCCAGGGGGAAACGCCTGGTATCTTTATAGTCCTGT
CGGGTTTCGCCACCACTGATTTGAGCGTCAGATTTCGTGATGCTTGTCAGGGGGGCGGAGCCTATGGAAA
AACGGCTTTGCCGCGGCCCTCTCACTTCCCTGTTAAGTATCTTCCTGGCATCTTCCAGGAAATCTCCGCC
CCGTTCGTAAGCCATTTCCGCTCGCCGCAGTCGAACGACCGAGCGTAGCGAGTCAGTGAGCGAGGAAGCG
GAATATATCCTGTATCACATATTCTGCTGACGCACCGGTGCAGCCTTTTTTCTCCTGCCACATGAAGCAC
TTCACTGACACCCTCATCAGTGCCAACATAGTAAGCCAGTATACACTCCGCTAGCGCGCAAGCGGCCGCA
Features (pLannotate 1.2.2; 6 found; start..end, strand, type, name):
    788..805     -  CDS            VC155 (fragment): C-terminal fragment of mVenus for use in bimolecular fluorescence complementation (BiFC) (Kodama and Hu, 2010)
   1327..1429    +  promoter       cat promoter: promoter of the E. coli cat gene encoding chloramphenicol acetyltransferase
   1430..2086    +  CDS            cat: CAT_ECOLX - Experimental evidence at protein level: Swiss-Prot protein existence level 1. This enzyme is an effector of chloramphenicol resistance in bacteria. From Escherichia coli. This protein is used as a marker in many commonly used cloning vectors, such as pACYC184.
   2115..2660    +  rep_origin     p15A ori: Plasmids containing the medium-copy-number p15A origin of replication can be propagated in E. coli cells that contain a second plasmid with the ColE1 origin.
   2748..2803    +  rep_origin     RSF ori (fragment): Plasmids containing the RSF 1030 origin of replication can be propagated in E. coli cells that contain additional plasmids with compatible origins.
   2902..2923    -  misc_feature   bom (fragment): basis of mobility region from pBR322
