[The description below was written by a language model from this plasmid's Addgene catalogue record and pLannotate feature annotations shown in this document.]
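Description:
POC1545 (also designated pMOLC360_VR_I11) is a small bacterial cloning plasmid of about 2.9 kb that serves as a donor or part-holding vector in the UniClo hierarchical DNA assembly system. It is built on a self-made pMXLC backbone of roughly 1.8 kb. The annotated backbone consists of a chloramphenicol acetyltransferase gene (cat) driven by its native cat promoter, which provides chloramphenicol selection, followed by a p15A origin of replication. This origin is consistent with the low-copy listing and is compatible with ColE1-type plasmids. Short matches to an RSF origin and the pBR322 bom region lie just downstream of p15A and are only fragments, most likely reflecting sequence similarity rather than functional elements.

The payload is an approximately 1.1 kb fragment called I11, described as a modified piece of the human MICA gene and flanked by BsaI sites. No promoter, tag or terminator is annotated over the insert. Although the vector type is catalogued as bacterial expression, the record gives no indication that the fragment is meant to be expressed, and it appears to act simply as an assembly test part. The 18 bp hit to a split-mVenus fragment within the insert region is probably a chance match. According to the stated purpose, I11 is released with the type IIS enzyme and assembled into the recipient vector POC1520 (pMOBK360_VR) using site-selective methylation protection. In this approach, chosen restriction sites are shielded from cleavage by methylation, so the same enzyme can be reused across assembly levels to give scarless products without sequence constraints. The record does not detail which sites are methylated or how.
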