Addgene plasmid #226486: POC1545
Purpose: pMOLC360_VR_I11 (Chloramphenicol R) containing the insert I11 to be assembled in POC1520 (pMOBK360_VR) using the site-selective methylation protection
Depositing lab: Christopher A. O'Callaghan. Depositing organization: University of Oxford. Publication: UniClo: scarless hierarchical DNA assembly without sequence constraint. Flores-Fernandez CN, Lin D, Robins K, O'Callaghan CA. Nucleic Acids Res. 2025 Jun 20;53(12):gkaf548. doi: 10.1093/nar/gkaf548. PubMed 40548934.
Backbone
  Vector backbone: pMXLC
  Backbone manufacturer: Self-made
  Backbone size w/o insert (bp): 1820
  Total vector size (bp): 2940
  Vector type: Bacterial Expression
Growth in bacteria
  Bacterial resistance: Chloramphenicol, 25 μg/mL
  Growth temperature: 37°C
  Growth strain: DH5alpha
  Copy number: Low Copy
Gene/Insert
  Gene/Insert name: DNA fragment flanked by BsaI sites (alt name: MICA gene fragment modified)
  Species: H. sapiens (human)
  Insert size (bp): 1118
Terms and licenses: Academic/Nonprofit Terms; Industry Terms: Not Available to Industry
Depositor comments: The DH10B strain should be used for expression of this plasmid.
How to cite: POC1545 was a gift from Christopher A. O'Callaghan (Addgene plasmid # 226486 ; http://n2t.net/addgene:226486 ; RRID:Addgene_226486)
